Addgene plasmid #24987: pEX-GFP-hLC3WT
Depositing lab: Isei Tanida. Depositing organization: Japan Institute for Health Security. Publication: Consideration about negative controls for LC3 and expression vectors for four colored fluorescent protein-LC3 negative controls. Tanida I, Yamaji T, Ueno T, Ishiura S, Kominami E, Hanada K. Autophagy. 2008 Jan 1. 4(1):131-4. PubMed 18000393.
Backbone
  Vector backbone: pCXN2
  Backbone size w/o insert (bp): 6000
  Vector type: Mammalian Expression
  Selectable markers: Neomycin (select with G418)
Growth in bacteria
  Bacterial resistance: Ampicillin, 100 μg/mL
  Growth temperature: 37°C
  Growth strain: DH5alpha
  Copy number: High Copy
Gene/Insert
  Gene/Insert name: a wild type human MAP1-LC3B fused with EGFP
  Species: H. sapiens (human)
  Insert size (bp): 378
  Entrez Gene: MAP1LC3B (a.k.a. ATG8F, LC3B, MAP1A/1BLC3, MAP1LC3B-a)
  Tag / fusion protein: EGFP (N terminal on backbone)
  Cloning method: Restriction Enzyme; 5′ cloning site Bgl2 (not destroyed); 3′ cloning site SalI/XhoI (destroyed during cloning)
  Sequencing primers: 5′ GFP-C
Terms and licenses: Academic/Nonprofit Terms; Industry Terms: Not Available to Industry
How to cite: pEX-GFP-hLC3WT was a gift from Isei Tanida (Addgene plasmid # 24987 ; http://n2t.net/addgene:24987 ; RRID:Addgene_24987)
