[The description below was written by a language model from this plasmid's Addgene catalogue record and pLannotate feature annotations shown in this document.]
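Description:
pEX-GFP-hLC3WT is a mammalian expression plasmid built on the pCXN2 backbone that produces wild-type human MAP1LC3B (LC3B) fused at its N-terminus to EGFP. The sequenced record is about 7.4 kb. Expression is driven by the composite CAG-type promoter: the human cytomegalovirus immediate-early enhancer, the chicken β-actin promoter, and a chimeric chicken β-actin/rabbit β-globin intron. The transcript is terminated by the rabbit β-globin polyadenylation signal. The short HBB-like fragments annotated on either side of the fusion are most likely residual rabbit β-globin exon sequence belonging to this expression cassette rather than intended coding elements. The EGFP open reading frame lies directly upstream of the LC3B coding sequence, which was inserted by restriction cloning.

In bacteria the plasmid is maintained through a high-copy ColE1/pUC-type origin and selected with ampicillin via β-lactamase. For mammalian cells, a neomycin phosphotransferase gene flanked by an HSV thymidine kinase promoter fragment and TK poly(A) signal allows G418 selection of stable transfectants. An SV40 origin is also present, which can support episomal replication in cells expressing large T antigen, along with leftover lac promoter/operator and lacI fragments from the cloning backbone.

LC3B is a ubiquitin-like modifier that becomes associated with forming autophagosome membranes, so a fluorescent LC3 fusion serves as a marker for visualising autophagosomes in living or fixed cells. The associated publication concerns negative controls for LC3 and a set of fluorescent protein-LC3 vectors, which suggests this wild-type GFP construct is the functional reference against which such controls are compared.
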