Features (pLannotate 1.2.2; 26 found; start..end, strand, type, name):
      1..380     +  enhancer       CMV enhancer: human cytomegalovirus immediate early enhancer
    382..503     +  promoter       chicken β-actin promoter (fragment): contains a 21-bp deletion relative to the standard chicken β-actin promoter
    553..574     +  promoter       chicken β-actin promoter (fragment): No description available
    578..599     +  promoter       chicken β-actin promoter (fragment): No description available
    694..715     +  promoter       chicken β-actin promoter (fragment): No description available
    762..939     +  promoter       chicken β-actin promoter (fragment): No description available
    940..1956    +  intron         chimeric intron: chimera between introns from chicken β-actin and rabbit β-globin
   1954..2010    +  CDS            HBB (fragment): HBB_LEPEU - Experimental evidence at protein level: Swiss-Prot protein existence level 1. Involved in oxygen transport from the lung to the various peripheral tissues. From Lepus europaeus (European hare).
   2050..2766    +  CDS            EGFP: EGFP is a basic (constitutively fluorescent) green fluorescent protein published in 1996, derived from Aequorea victoria. It is reported to be a rapidly-maturing weak dimer with moderate acid sensitivity.
   2782..3156    +  CDS            MAP1LC3B: MLP3B_HUMAN - Also known as MAP1ALC3. Experimental evidence at protein level: Swiss-Prot protein existence level 1. Ubiquitin-like modifier involved in formation of autophagosomal vacuoles (autophagosomes). Plays a role in mitophagy which contributes to regulate mitochondrial quantity and quality by eliminating the mitochondria to a basal level to fulfill cellular energy requirements and preventing excess ROS production (PubMed:28017329). While LC3s are involved in elongation of the phagophore membrane, the GABARAP/GATE-16 subfamily is essential for a later stage in autophagosome maturation. P
   3170..3253    +  CDS            HBB (fragment): HBB_PONPY - Experimental evidence at transcript level: Swiss-Prot protein existence level 2. Involved in oxygen transport from the lung to the various peripheral tissues. From Pongo pygmaeus (Bornean orangutan).
   3324..3379    +  polyA_signal   β-globin poly(A) signal: rabbit β-globin polyadenylation signal (Gil and Proudfoot, 1987)
   3764..3780    -  protein_bind   lac operator: The lac repressor binds to the lac operator to inhibit transcription in E. coli. This inhibition can be relieved by adding lactose or isopropyl-β-D-thiogalactopyranoside (IPTG). lac repressor encoded by lacI
   3788..3818    -  promoter       lac promoter: promoter for the E. coli lac operon
   3833..3854    -  protein_bind   CAP binding site: CAP binding activates transcription in the presence of cAMP. E. coli catabolite activator protein
   3867..3906    -  CDS            lacI (fragment): lac repressor; lacI; The lac repressor binds to the lac operator to inhibit transcription in E. coli. This inhibition can be relieved by adding lactose or isopropyl-β-D-thiogalactopyranoside (IPTG).
   3913..3935    +  promoter       SV40 promoter (fragment): SV40 enhancer and early promoter
   3959..4094    +  rep_origin     SV40 ori: SV40 origin of replication
   4114..4248    +  polyA_signal   SV40 poly(A) signal: SV40 polyadenylation signal
   4250..4304    -  CDS            lacI (fragment): lac repressor; lacI; The lac repressor binds to the lac operator to inhibit transcription in E. coli. This inhibition can be relieved by adding lactose or isopropyl-β-D-thiogalactopyranoside (IPTG).
   4487..5075    -  rep_origin     ori: high-copy-number ColE1/pMB1/pBR322/pUC origin of replication
   5246..6106    -  CDS            AmpR: β-lactamase; bla; confers resistance to ampicillin, carbenicillin, and related antibiotics
   6107..6211    -  promoter       AmpR promoter: bla
   6386..6518    +  promoter       HSV TK promoter (fragment): herpes simplex virus thymidine kinase promoter
   6523..7326    +  CDS            NeoR/KanR: aminoglycoside phosphotransferase from Tn5; aph(3')-II (or nptII); confers resistance to neomycin, kanamycin, and G418 (Geneticin®)
   7333..7381    +  polyA_signal   HSV TK poly(A) signal: herpes simplex virus thymidine kinase polyadenylation signal (Cole and Stacy, 1985)
>Addgene plasmid #24987 | pEX-GFP-hLC3WT | addgene full sequence | sequence record 252871 | Addgene NGS Result
GACATTGATTATTGACTAGTTATTAATAGTAATCAATTACGGGGTCATTAGTTCATAGCCCATATATGGA
GTTCCGCGTTACATAACTTACGGTAAATGGCCCGCCTGGCTGACCGCCCAACGACCCCCGCCCATTGACG
TCAATAATGACGTATGTTCCCATAGTAACGCCAATAGGGACTTTCCATTGACGTCAATGGGTGGAGTATT
TACGGTAAACTGCCCACTTGGCAGTACATCAAGTGTATCATATGCCAAGTACGCCCCCTATTGACGTCAA
TGACGGTAAATGGCCCGCCTGGCATTATGCCCAGTACATGACCTTATGGGACTTTCCTACTTGGCAGTAC
ATCTACGTATTAGTCATCGCTATTACCATGGTCGAGGTGAGCCCCACGTTCTGCTTCACTCTCCCCATCT
CCCCCCCCTCCCCACCCCCAATTTTGTATTTATTTATTTTTTAATTATTTTGTGCAGCGATGGGGGCGGG
GGGGGGGGGGGGGNCGCGCCCCRGGGGGGGGGGGGGGGGGGGGGGGGGGGGGGGGGGGGGGGGGGGGGGG
GGGGGGGGGGGGGGGNNGGGGGGGGGGGGGGGGGGGGGGGGGGGGGGGGGGGGGGGGGGGGGGGGGGGGG
GGGGGGGGGGGGGGGGGGGGGGGGGGGGGGGGGGGGGGGGGGGGGGGGGGGGGGGGGGGGGGGGGGGGGG
GGGGGGGGGGGGGGGGGGGGKKKKGGNGKKKKKKKGKKKKGKKKRKKKKKGGGGGGGGGGGGGGGGGGGG
GGGGGGGGGGGGGCGCGCGCGGGGSGGGGSGGGGCGGGGCGAGGGGCGGGGCGGGGCGAGGCGGAGAGGT
GCGGCGGCAGCCAATCAGAGCGGCGCGCTCCGAAAGTTTCCTTTTATGGCGAGGCGGCGGCGGCGGCGGC
CCTATAAAAAGCGAAGCGCGCGGCGGGCGGGAGTCGCTGCGCGCTGCCTTCGCCCCGTGCCCCGCTCCGC
CGCCGCCTCGCGCCGCCCGCCCCGGCTCTGACTGACCGCGTTACTCCCACAGGTGAGCGGGCGGGACGGC
CCTTCTCCTCCGGGCTGTAATTAGCGCTTGGTTTAATGACGGCTTGTTTCTTTTCTGTGGCTGCGTGAAA
GCCTTGAGGGGCTCCGGGAGGGCCCTTTGTGCGGGGGGAGCGGCTCGGGGGGTGCGTGCGTGTGTGTGTG
CGTGGGGAGCGCCGCGTGCGGCTCCGCGCTGCCCGGCGGCTGTGAGCGCTGCGGGCGCGGCGCGGGGCTT
TGTGCGCTCCGCAGTGTGCGCGAGGGGAGCGCGGCCGGGGGCGGTGCCCCGCGGTGCGGGGGGGGCTGCG
AGGGGAACAAAGGCTGCGTGCGGGGTGTGTGCGTGGGGGGGTGAGCAGGGGGTGTGGGCGCGTCGGTCGG
GCTGCAACCCCCCCTGCACCCCCCTCCCCGAGTTGCTGAGCACGGCCCGGCTTCGGGTGCGGGGCTCCGT
ACGGGGCGTGGCGCGGGGCTCGCCGTGCCGGGCGGGGGGTGGCGGCAGGTGGGGGTGCCGGGCGGGGCGG
GGCCGCCTCGGGCCGGGGAGGGCTCGGGGGAGGGGCGCGGCGGCCCCCGGAGCGCCGGCGGCTGTCGAGG
CGCGGCGAGCCGCAGCCATTGCCTTTTATGGTAATCGTGCGAGAGGGCGCAGGGACTTCCTTTGTCCCAA
ATCTGTGCGGAGCCGAAATCTGGGAGGCGCCGCCGCACCCCCTCTAGCGGGCGCGGGGCGAAGCGGTGCG
GCGCCGGCAGGAAGGAAATGGGCGGGGAGGGCCTTCGTGCGTCGCCGCGCCGCCGTCCCCTTCTCCCTCT
CCAGCCTCGGGGCTGTCCGCGGGGGGACGGCTGCCTTCGGGGGGGACGGGGCAGGGCGGGGTTCGGCTTC
TGGCGTGTGACCGGCGGCTCTAGAGCCTCTGCTAACCATGTTCATGCCTTCTTCTTTTTCCTACAGCTCC
TGGGCAACGTGCTGGTTATTGTGCTGTCTCATCATTTTGGCAAAGAATTCTTAAGGGTACCGATATCGCT
AGCGCTACCGGTCGCCACCATGGTGAGCAAGGGCGAGGAGCTGTTCACCGGGGTGGTGCCCATCCTGGTC
GAGCTGGACGGCGACGTAAACGGCCACAAGTTCAGCGTGTCCGGCGAGGGCGAGGGCGATGCCACCTACG
GCAAGCTGACCCTGAAGTTCATCTGCACCACCGGCAAGCTGCCCGTGCCCTGGCCCACCCTCGTGACCAC
CCTGACCTACGGCGTGCAGTGCTTCAGCCGCTACCCCGACCACATGAAGCAGCACGACTTCTTCAAGTCC
GCCATGCCCGAAGGCTACGTCCAGGAGCGCACCATCTTCTTCAAGGACGACGGCAACTACAAGACCCGCG
CCGAGGTGAAGTTCGAGGGCGACACCCTGGTGAACCGCATCGAGCTGAAGGGCATCGACTTCAAGGAGGA
CGGCAACATCCTGGGGCACAAGCTGGAGTACAACTACAACAGCCACAACGTCTATATCATGGCCGACAAG
CAGAAGAACGGCATCAAGGTGAACTTCAAGATCCGCCACAACATCGAGGACGGCAGCGTGCAGCTCGCCG
ACCACTACCAGCAGAACACCCCCATCGGCGACGGCCCCGTGCTGCTGCCCGACAACCACTACCTGAGCAC
CCAGTCCGCCCTGAGCAAAGACCCCAACGAGAAGCGCGATCACATGGTCCTGCTGGAGTTCGTGACCGCC
GCCGGGATCACTCTCGGCATGGACGAGCTGTACAAGTCCGGACTCAGATCTATGCCGTCGGAGAAGACCT
TCAAGCAGCGCCGCACCTTCGAACAAAGAGTAGAAGATGTCCGACTTATTCGAGAGCAGCATCCAACCAA
AATCCCGGTGATAATAGAACGATACAAGGGTGAGAAGCAGCTTCCTGTTCTGGATAAAACAAAGTTCCTT
GTACCTGACCATGTCAACATGAGTGAGCTCATCAAGATAATTAGAAGGCGCTTACAGCTCAATGCTAATC
AGGCCTTCTTCCTGTTGGTGAACGGACACAGCATGGTCAGCGTCTCCACACCAATCTCAGAGGTGTATGA
GAGTGAGAAAGATGAAGATGGATTCCTGTACATGGTCTACGCCTCCCAGGAGACGTTCGGGATGAAATTG
TCAGTGTAAGTCGAGCCCGGGAGCTCAATTCACTCCTCAGGTGCAGGCTGCCTATCAGAAGGTGGTGGCT
GGTGTGGCCAATGCCCTGGCTCACAAATACCACTGAGATCTTTTTCCCTCTGCCAAAAATTATGGGGACA
TCATGAAGCCCCTTGAGCATCTGACTTCTGGCTAATAAAGGAAATTTATTTTCATTGCAATAGTGTGTTG
GAATTTTTTGTGTCTCTCACTCGGAAGGACATATGGGAGGGCAAATCATTTAAAACATCAGAATGAGTAT
TTGGTTTAGAGTTTGGCAACATATGCCCATATGCTGGCTGCCATGAACAAAGGTTGGCTATAAAGAGGTC
ATCAGTATATGAAACAGCCCCCTGCTGTCCATTCCTTATTCCATAGAAAAGCCTTGACTTGAGGTTAGAT
TTTTTTTATATTTTGTTTTGTGTTATTTTTTTCTTTAACATCCCTAAAATTTTCCTTACATGTTTTACTA
GCCAGATTTTTCCTCCTCTCCTGACTACTCCCAGTCATAGCTGTCCCTCTTCTCTTATGGAGATCCCTCG
ACCTGCAGCCCAAGCTTGGCGTAATCATGGTCATAGCTGTTTCCTGTGTGAAATTGTTATCCGCTCACAA
TTCCACACAACATACGAGCCGGAAGCATAAAGTGTAAAGCCTGGGGTGCCTAATGAGTGAGCTAACTCAC
ATTAATTGCGTTGCGCTCACTGCCCGCTTTCCAGTCGGGAAACCTGTCGTGCCAGCGGATCCGCATCTCA
ATTAGTCAGCAACCATAGTCCCGCCCCTAACTCCGCCCATCCCGCCCCTAACTCCGCCCAGTTCCGCCCA
TTCTCCGCCCCATGGCTGACTAATTTTTTTTATTTATGCAGAGGCCGAGGCCGCCTCGGCCTCTGAGCTA
TTCCAGAAGTAGTGAGGAGGCTTTTTTGGAGGCCTAGGCTTTTGCAAAAAGCTAACTTGTTTATTGCAGC
TTATAATGGTTACAAATAAAGCAATAGCATCACAAATTTCACAAATAAAGCATTTTTTTCACTGCATTCT
AGTTGTGGTTTGTCCAAACTCATCAATGTATCTTATCATGTCTGGATCCGCTGCATTAATGAATCGGCCA
ACGCGCGGGGAGAGGCGGTTTGCGTATTGGGCGCTCTTCCGCTTCCTCGCTCACTGACTCGCTGCGCTCG
GTCGTTCGGCTGCGGCGAGCGGTATCAGCTCACTCAAAGGCGGTAATACGGTTATCCACAGAATCAGGGG
ATAACGCAGGAAAGAACATGTGAGCAAAAGGCCAGCAAAAGGCCAGGAACCGTAAAAAGGCCGCGTTGCT
GGCGTTTTTCCATAGGCTCCGCCCCCCTGACGAGCATCACAAAAATCGACGCTCAAGTCAGAGGTGGCGA
AACCCGACAGGACTATAAAGATACCAGGCGTTTCCCCCTGGAAGCTCCCTCGTGCGCTCTCCTGTTCCGA
CCCTGCCGCTTACCGGATACCTGTCCGCCTTTCTCCCTTCGGGAAGCGTGGCGCTTTCTCATAGCTCACG
CTGTAGGTATCTCAGTTCGGTGTAGGTCGTTCGCTCCAAGCTGGGCTGTGTGCACGAACCCCCCGTTCAG
CCCGACCGCTGCGCCTTATCCGGTAACTATCGTCTTGAGTCCAACCCGGTAAGACACGACTTATCGCCAC
TGGCAGCAGCCACTGGTAACAGGATTAGCAGAGCGAGGTATGTAGGCGGTGCTACAGAGTTCTTGAAGTG
GTGGCCTAACTACGGCTACACTAGAAGAACAGTATTTGGTATCTGCGCTCTGCTGAAGCCAGTTACCTTC
GGAAAAAGAGTTGGTAGCTCTTGATCCGGCAAACAAACCACCGCTGGTAGCGGTGGTTTTTTTGTTTGCA
AGCAGCAGATTACGCGCAGAAAAAAAGGATCTCAAGAAGATCCTTTGATCTTTTCTACGGGGTCTGACGC
TCAGTGGAACGAAAACTCACGTTAAGGGATTTTGGTCATGAGATTATCAAAAAGGATCTTCACCTAGATC
CTTTTAAATTAAAAATGAAGTTTTAAATCAATCTAAAGTATATATGAGTAAACTTGGTCTGACAGTTACC
AATGCTTAATCAGTGAGGCACCTATCTCAGCGATCTGTCTATTTCGTTCATCCATAGTTGCCTGACTCCC
CGTCGTGTAGATAACTACGATACGGGAGGGCTTACCATCTGGCCCCAGTGCTGCAATGATACCGCGAGAC
CCACGCTCACCGGCTCCAGATTTATCAGCAATAAACCAGCCAGCCGGAAGGGCCGAGCGCAGAAGTGGTC
CTGCAACTTTATCCGCCTCCATCCAGTCTATTAATTGTTGCCGGGAAGCTAGAGTAAGTAGTTCGCCAGT
TAATAGTTTGCGCAACGTTGTTGCCATTGCTACAGGCATCGTGGTGTCACGCTCGTCGTTTGGTATGGCT
TCATTCAGCTCCGGTTCCCAACGATCAAGGCGAGTTACATGATCCCCCATGTTGTGCAAAAAAGCGGTTA
GCTCCTTCGGTCCTCCGATCGTTGTCAGAAGTAAGTTGGCCGCAGTGTTATCACTCATGGTTATGGCAGC
ACTGCATAATTCTCTTACTGTCATGCCATCCGTAAGATGCTTTTCTGTGACTGGTGAGTACTCAACCAAG
TCATTCTGAGAATAGTGTATGCGGCGACCGAGTTGCTCTTGCCCGGCGTCAATACGGGATAATACCGCGC
CACATAGCAGAACTTTAAAAGTGCTCATCATTGGAAAACGTTCTTCGGGGCGAAAACTCTCAAGGATCTT
ACCGCTGTTGAGATCCAGTTCGATGTAACCCACTCGTGCACCCAACTGATCTTCAGCATCTTTTACTTTC
ACCAGCGTTTCTGGGTGAGCAAAAACAGGAAGGCAAAATGCCGCAAAAAAGGGAATAAGGGCGACACGGA
AATGTTGAATACTCATACTCTTCCTTTTTCAATATTATTGAAGCATTTATCAGGGTTATTGTCTCATGAG
CGGATACATATTTGAATGTATTTAGAAAAATAAACAAATAGGGGTTCCGCGCACATTTCCCCGAAAAGTG
CCACCTGGGTCGAGCAGTGTGGTTTTCAAGAGGAAGCAAAAAGCCTCTCCACCCAGGCCTGGAATGTTTC
CACCCAATGTCGAGCAGTGTGGTTTTGCAAGAGGAAGCAAAAAGCCTCTCCACCCAGGCCTGGAATGTTT
CCACCCAATGTCGAGCAAACCCCGCCCAGCGTCTTGTCATTGGCGAATTAATTCGAACACGCAGATGCAG
TCGGGGCGGCGCGGTCCCAGGTCCACTTCGCATATTAAGGTGACGCGTGTGGCCTCGAACACCGAGCGAC
CCTGCAGCCAATATGGGATCGGCCATTGAACAAGATGGATTGCACGCAGGTTCTCCGGCCGCTTGGGTGG
AGAGGCTATTCGGCTATGACTGGGCACAACAGACAATCGGCTGCTCTGATGCCGCCGTGTTCCGGCTGTC
AGCGCAGGGGCGCCCGGTTCTTTTTGTCAAGACCGACCTGTCCGGTGCCCTGAATGAACTGCAGGACGAG
GCAGCGCGGCTATCGTGGCTGGCCACGACGGGCGTTCCTTGCGCAGCTGTGCTCGACGTTGTCACTGAAG
CGGGAAGGGACTGGCTGCTATTGGGCGAAGTGCCGGGGCAGGATCTCCTGTCATCTCACCTTGCTCCTGC
CGAGAAAGTATCCATCATGGCTGATGCAATGCGGCGGCTGCATACGCTTGATCCGGCTACCTGCCCATTC
GACCACCAAGCGAAACATCGCATCGAGCGAGCACGTACTCGGATGGAAGCCGGTCTTGTCGATCAGGATG
ATCTGGACGAAGAGCATCAGGGGCTCGCGCCAGCCGAACTGTTCGCCAGGCTCAAGGCGCGCATGCCCGA
CGGCGATGATCTCGTCGTGACCCATGGCGATGCCTGCTTGCCGAATATCATGGTGGAAAATGGCCGCTTT
TCTGGATTCATCGACTGTGGCCGGCTGGGTGTGGCGGACCGCTATCAGGACATAGCGTTGGCTACCCGTG
ATATTGCTGAAGAGCTTGGCGGCGAATGGGCTGACCGCTTCCTCGTGCTTTACGGTATCGCCGCTCCCGA
TTCGCAGCGCATCGCCTTCTATCGCCTTCTTGACGAGTTCTTCTGAGGGGATCGGCAATAAAAAGACAGA
ATAAAACGCACGGGTGTTGGGTCGTTTGTTCGGATCCGTC
