>Addgene plasmid #24987 | pEX-GFP-hLC3WT | depositor partial sequence | sequence record 11536 | Author sequence
ATGCCGTCGGAGAAGACCTTCAAGCAGCGCCGCACCTTCGAACAAAGAGTAGAAGATGTCCGACTTATTC
GAGAGCAGCATCCAACCAAAATCCCGGTGATAATAGAACGATACAAGGGTGAGAAGCAGCTTCCTGTTCT
GGATAAAACAAAGTTCCTTGTACCTGACCATGTCAACATGAGTGAGCTCATCAAGATAATTAGAAGGCGC
TTACAGCTCAATGCTAATCAGGCCTTCTTCCTGTTGGTGAACGGACACAGCATGGTCAGCGTCTCCACAC
CAATCTCAGAGGTGTATGAGAGTGAGAAAGATGAAGATGGATTCCTGTACATGGTCTACGCCTCCCAGGA
GACGTTCGGGATGAAATTGTCAGTGTAA
