>Addgene plasmid #24987 | pEX-GFP-hLC3WT | addgene partial sequence | sequence record 30956 | 24987 with Bglob-pA-R
CACCAGCCACCACCTTCTGATAGGCAGCCTGCACCTGAGGAGTGAATTGAGCTCCCGGGCTCGACTTACA
CTGACAATTTCATCCCGAACGTCTCCTGGGAGGCGTAGACCATGTACAGGAATCCATCTTCATCTTTCTC
ACTCTCATACACCTCTGAGATTGGTGTGGAGACGCTGACCATGCTGTGTCCGTTCACCAACAGGAAGAAG
GCCTGATTAGCATTGAGCTGTAAGCGCCTTCTAATTATCTTGATGAGCTCACTCATGTTGACATGGTCAG
GTACAAGGAACTTTGTTTTATCCAGAACAGGAAGCTGCTTCTCACCCTTGTATCGTTCTATTATCACCGG
GATTTTGGTTGGATGCTGCTCTCGAATAAGTCGGACATCTTCTACTCTTTGTTCGAAGGTGCGGCGCTGC
TTGAAGGTCTTCTCCGACGGCATAGATCTGAGTCCGGACTTGTACAGCTCGTCCATGCCGAGAGTGATCC
CGGCGGCGGTCACGAACTCCAGCAGGACCATGTGATCGCGCTTCTCGTTGGGGTCTTTGCTCAGGGCGGA
CTGGGTGCTCAGGTAGTGGTTGTCGGGCAGCAGCACGGGGCCGTCGCCGATGGGGGTGTTCTGCTGGTAG
TGGTCGGCGAGCTGCACGCTGCCGTCCTCGATGTTGTGGCGGATCTTGAAGTTCACCTTGATGCCGTTCT
TCTGCTTGTCGGCCATGATATAGACGTTGTGGCTGTTGTAGTTGTACTCCAGCTTGTGCCCCANGGATGT
TGCCGTCCTCCTTGAAGTCGATGCCCCTTCAGCTCGATGCGGGTTCACCAGGGTGTC
